>Addgene plasmid #75936 | MOK gRNA (BRDN0001145525) | addgene full sequence | sequence record 184860 | Addgene Assembled Sequence
CCCGGGTGCAAAGATGGATAAAGTTTTAAACAGAGAGGAATCTTTGCAGCTAATGGACCTTCTAGGTCTT
GAAAGGAGTGGGAATTGGCTCCGGTGCCCGTCAGTGGGCAGAGCGCACATCGCCCACAGTCCCCGAGAAG
TTGGGGGGAGGGGTCGGCAATTGATCCGGTGCCTAGAGAAGGTGGCGCGGGGTAAACTGGGAAAGTGATG
TCGTGTACTGGCTCCGCCTTTTTCCCGAGGGTGGGGGAGAACCGTATATAAGTGCAGTAGTCGCCGTGAA
CGTTCTTTTTCGCAACGGGTTTGCCGCCAGAACACAGGTAAGTGCCGTGTGTGGTTCCCGCGGGCCTGGC
CTCTTTACGGGTTATGGCCCTTGCGTGCCTTGAATTACTTCCACCTGGCTGCAGTACGTGATTCTTGATC
CCGAGCTTCGGGTTGGAAGTGGGTGGGAGAGTTCGAGGCCTTGCGCTTAAGGAGCCCCTTCGCCTCGTGC
TTGAGTTGAGGCCTGGCCTGGGCGCTGGGGCCGCCGCGTGCGAATCTGGTGGCACCTTCGCGCCTGTCTC
GCTGCTTTCGATAAGTCTCTAGCCATTTAAAATTTTTGATGACCTGCTGCGACGCTTTTTTTCTGGCAAG
ATAGTCTTGTAAATGCGGGCCAAGATCTGCACACTGGTATTTCGGTTTTTGGGGCCGCGGGCGGCGACGG
GGCCCGTGCGTCCCAGCGCACATGTTCGGCGAGGCGGGGCCTGCGAGCGCGGCCACCGAGAATCGGACGG
GGGTAGTCTCAAGCTGGCCGGCCTGCTCTGGTGCCTGGCCTCGCGCCGCCGTGTATCGCCCCGCCCTGGG
CGGCAAGGCTGGCCCGGTCGGCACCAGTTGCGTGAGCGGAAAGATGGCCGCTTCCCGGCCCTGCTGCAGG
GAGCTCAAAATGGAGGACGCGGCGCTCGGGAGAGCGGGCGGGTGAGTCACCCACACAAAGGAAAAGGGCC
TTTCCGTCCTCAGCCGTCGCTTCATGTGACTCCACGGAGTACCGGGCGCCGTCCAGGCACCTCGATTAGT
TCTCGAGCTTTTGGAGTACGTCGTCTTTAGGTTGGGGGGAGGGGTTTTATGCGATGGAGTTTCCCCACAC
TGAGTGGGTGGAGACTGAAGTTAGGCCAGCTTGGCACTTGATGTAATTCTCCTTGGAATTTGCCCTTTTT
GAGTTTGGATCTTGGTTCATTCTCAAGCCTCAGACAGTGGTTCAAAGTTTTTTTCTTCCATTTCAGGTGT
CGTGACGTACGGCCACCATGACCGAGTACAAGCCCACGGTGCGCCTCGCCACCCGCGACGACGTCCCCAG
GGCCGTACGCACCCTCGCCGCCGCGTTCGCCGACTACCCCGCCACGCGCCACACCGTCGATCCGGACCGC
CACATCGAGCGGGTCACCGAGCTGCAAGAACTCTTCCTCACGCGCGTCGGGCTCGACATCGGCAAGGTGT
GGGTCGCGGACGACGGCGCCGCCGTGGCGGTCTGGACCACGCCGGAGAGCGTCGAAGCGGGGGCGGTGTT
CGCCGAGATCGGCCCGCGCATGGCCGAGTTGAGCGGTTCCCGGCTGGCCGCGCAGCAACAGATGGAAGGC
CTCCTGGCGCCGCACCGGCCCAAGGAGCCCGCGTGGTTCCTGGCCACCGTCGGAGTCTCGCCCGACCACC
AGGGCAAGGGTCTGGGCAGCGCCGTCGTGCTCCCCGGAGTGGAGGCGGCCGAGCGCGCCGGGGTGCCCGC
CTTCCTGGAGACCTCCGCGCCCCGCAACCTCCCCTTCTACGAGCGGCTCGGCTTCACCGTCACCGCCGAC
GTCGAGGTGCCCGAAGGACCGCGCACCTGGTGCATGACCCGCAAGCCCGGTGCCTGAACGCGTTAAGTCG
ACAATCAACCTCTGGATTACAAAATTTGTGAAAGATTGACTGGTATTCTTAACTATGTTGCTCCTTTTAC
GCTATGTGGATACGCTGCTTTAATGCCTTTGTATCATGCTATTGCTTCCCGTATGGCTTTCATTTTCTCC
TCCTTGTATAAATCCTGGTTGCTGTCTCTTTATGAGGAGTTGTGGCCCGTTGTCAGGCAACGTGGCGTGG
TGTGCACTGTGTTTGCTGACGCAACCCCCACTGGTTGGGGCATTGCCACCACCTGTCAGCTCCTTTCCGG
GACTTTCGCTTTCCCCCTCCCTATTGCCACGGCGGAACTCATCGCCGCCTGCCTTGCCCGCTGCTGGACA
GGGGCTCGGCTGTTGGGCACTGACAATTCCGTGGTGTTGTCGGGGAAATCATCGTCCTTTCCTTGGCTGC
TCGCCTGTGTTGCCACCTGGATTCTGCGCGGGACGTCCTTCTGCTACGTCCCTTCGGCCCTCAATCCAGC
GGACCTTCCTTCCCGCGGCCTGCTGCCGGCTCTGCGGCCTCTTCCGCGTCTTCGCCTTCGCCCTCAGACG
AGTCGGATCTCCCTTTGGGCCGCCTCCCCGCGTCGACTTTAAGACCAATGACTTACAAGGCAGCTGTAGA
TCTTAGCCACTTTTTAAAAGAAAAGGGGGGACTGGAAGGGCTAATTCACTCCCAACGAAGACAAGATCTG
CTTTTTGCTTGTACTGGGTCTCTCTGGTTAGACCAGATCTGAGCCTGGGAGCTCTCTGGCTAACTAGGGA
ACCCACTGCTTAAGCCTCAATAAAGCTTGCCTTGAGTGCTTCAAGTAGTGTGTGCCCGTCTGTTGTGTGA
CTCTGGTAACTAGAGATCCCTCAGACCCTTTTAGTCAGTGTGGAAAATCTCTAGCAGTACGTATAGTAGT
TCATGTCATCTTATTATTCAGTATTTATAACTTGCAAAGAAATGAATATCAGAGAGTGAGAGGAACTTGT
TTATTGCAGCTTATAATGGTTACAAATAAAGCAATAGCATCACAAATTTCACAAATAAAGCATTTTTTTC
ACTGCATTCTAGTTGTGGTTTGTCCAAACTCATCAATGTATCTTATCATGTCTGGCTCTAGCTATCCCGC
CCCTAACTCCGCCCATCCCGCCCCTAACTCCGCCCAGTTCCGCCCATTCTCCGCCCCATGGCTGACTAAT
TTTTTTTATTTATGCAGAGGCCGAGGCCGCCTCGGCCTCTGAGCTATTCCAGAAGTAGTGAGGAGGCTTT
TTTGGAGGCCTAGGGACGTACCCAATTCGCCCTATAGTGAGTCGTATTACGCGCGCTCACTGGCCGTCGT
TTTACAACGTCGTGACTGGGAAAACCCTGGCGTTACCCAACTTAATCGCCTTGCAGCACATCCCCCTTTC
GCCAGCTGGCGTAATAGCGAAGAGGCCCGCACCGATCGCCCTTCCCAACAGTTGCGCAGCCTGAATGGCG
AATGGG
[124 nt withheld, positions 3367-3490]
C
[91 nt withheld, positions 3492-3582]
A
[49 nt withheld, positions 3584-3632]
CCTTTGACGTTGGAGTCCACGTTCTTT
[37 nt withheld, positions 3660-3696]
ACCCTATCTCGGTCTATTCTTTTGATTTATAAGGGATTTTGCCGATTTCGGCCTATTGGTTAAAAAATGA
GCTGATTTAACAAAAATTTAACGCGAATTTTAACAAAATATTAACGCTTACAATTTAGGTGGCACTTTTC
GGGGAAATGTGCGCGGAACCCCTATTTGTTTATTTTTCTAAATACATTCAAATATGTATCCGCTCATGAG
ACAATAACCCTGATAAATGCTTCAATAATATTGAAAAAGGAAGAGTATGAGTATTCAACATTTCCGTGTC
GCCCTTATTCCCTTTTTTGCGGCATTTTGCCTTCCTGTTTTTGCTCACCCAGAAACGCTGGTGAAAGTAA
AAGATGCTGAAGATCAGTTGGGTGCACGAGTGGGTTACATCGAACTGGATCTCAACAGCGGTAAGATCCT
TGAGAGTTTTCGCCCCGAAGAACGTTTTCCAATGATGAGCACTTTTAAAGTTCTGCTATGTGGCGCGGTA
TTATCCCGTATTGACGCCGGGCAAGAGCAACTCGGTCGCCGCATACACTATTCTCAGAATGACTTGGTTG
AGTACTCACCAGTCACAGAAAAGCATCTTACGGATGGCATGACAGTAAGAGAATTATGCAGTGCTGCCAT
AACCATGAGTGATAACACTGCGGCCAACTTACTTCTGACAACGATCGGAGGACCGAAGGAGCTAACCGCT
TTTTTGCACAACATGGGGGATCATGTAACTCGCCTTGATCGTTGGGAACCGGAGCTGAATGAAGCCATAC
CAAACGACGAGCGTGACACCACGATGCCTGTAGCAATGGCAACAACGTTGCGCAAACTATTAACTGGCGA
ACTACTTACTCTAGCTTCCCGGCAACAATTAATAGACTGGATGGAGGCGGATAAAGTTGCAGGACCACTT
CTGCGCTCGGCCCTTCCGGCTGGCTGGTTTATTGCTGATAAATCTGGAGCCGGTGAGCGTGGGTCTCGCG
GTATCATTGCAGCACTGGGGCCAGATGGTAAGCCCTCCCGTATCGTAGTTATCTACACGACGGGGAGTCA
GGCAACTATGGATGAACGAAATAGACAGATCGCTGAGATAGGTGCCTCACTGATTAAGCATTGGTAACTG
TCAGACCAAGTTTACTCATATATACTTTAGATTGATTTAAAACTTCATTTTTAATTTAAAAGGATCTAGG
TGAAGATCCTTTTTGATAATCTCATGACCAAAATCCCTTAACGTGAGTTTTCGTTCCACTGAGCGTCAGA
CCCCGTAGAAAAGATCAAAGGATCTTCTTGAGATCCTTTTTTTCTGCGCGTAATCTGCTGCTTGCAAACA
AAAAAACCACCGCTACCAGCGGTGGTTTGTTTGCCGGATCAAGAGCTACCAACTCTTTTTCCGAAGGTAA
CTGGCTTCAGCAGAGCGCAGATACCAAATACTGTTCTTCTAGTGTAGCCGTAGTTAGGCCACCACTTCAA
GAACTCTGTAGCACCGCCTACATACCTCGCTCTGCTAATCCTGTTACCAGTGGCTGCTGCCAGTGGCGAT
AAGTCGTGTCTTACCGGGTTGGACTCAAGACGATAGTTACCGGATAAGGCGCAGCGGTCGGGCTGAACGG
GGGGTTCGTGCACACAGCCCAGCTTGGAGCGAACGACCTACACCGAACTGAGATACCTACAGCGTGAGCT
ATGAGAAAGCGCCACGCTTCCCGAAGGGAGAAAGGCGGACAGGTATCCGGTAAGCGGCAGGGTCGGAACA
GGAGAGCGCACGAGGGAGCTTCCAGGGGGAAACGCCTGGTATCTTTATAGTCCTGTCGGGTTTCGCCACC
TCTGACTTGAGCGTCGATTTTTGTGATGCTCGTCAGGGGGGCGGAGCCTATGGAAAAACGCCAGCAACGC
GGCCTTTTTACGGTTCCTGGCCTTTTGCTGGCCTTTTGCTCACATGTTCTTTCCTGCGTTATCCCCTGAT
TCTGTGGATAACCGTATTACCGCCTTTGAGTGAGCTGATACCGCTCGCCGCAGCCGAACGACCGAGCGCA
GCGAGTCAGTGAGCGAGGAAGCGGAAGAGCGCCCAATACGCAAACCGCCTCTCCCCGCGCGTTGGCCGAT
TCATTAATGCAGCTGGCACGACAGGTTTCCCGACTGGAAAGCGGGCAGTGAGCGCAACGCAATTAATGTG
AGTTAGCTCACTCATTAGGCACCCCAGGCTTTACACTTTATGCTTCCGGCTCGTATGTTGTGTGGAATTG
TGAGCGGATAACAATTTCACACAGGAAACAGCTATGACCATGATTACGCCAAGCGCGCAATTAACCCTCA
CTAAAGGGAACAAAAGCTGGAGCTGCAAGCTTAATGTAGTCTTATGCAATACTCTTGTAGTCTTGCAACA
TGGTAACGATGAGTTAGCAACATGCCTTACAAGGAGAGAAAAAGCACCGTGCATGCCGATTGGTGGAAGT
AAGGTGGTACGATCGTGCCTTATTAGGAAGGCAACAGACGGGTCTGACATGGATTGGACGAACCACTGAA
TTGCCGCATTGCAGAGATATTGTATTTAAGTGCCTAGCTCGATACATAAACGGGTCTCTCTGGTTAGACC
AGATCTGAGCCTGGGAGCTCTCTGGCTAACTAGGGAACCCACTGCTTAAGCCTCAATAAAGCTTGCCTTG
AGTGCTTCAAGTAGTGTGTGCCCGTCTGTTGTGTGACTCTGGTAACTAGAGATCCCTCAGACCCTTTTAG
TCAGTGTGGAAAATCTCTAGCAGTGGCGCCCGAACAGGGACTTGAAAGCGAAAGGGAAACCAGAGGAGCT
CTCTCGACGCAGGACTCGGCTTGCTGAAGCGCGCACGGCAAGAGGCGAGGGGCGGCGACTGGTGAGTACG
CCAAAAATTTTGACTAGCGGAGGCTAGAAGGAGAGAGATGGGTGCGAGAGCGTCAGTATTAAGCGGGGGA
GAATTAGATCGCGATGGGAAAAAATTCGGTTAAGGCCAGGGGGAAAGAAAAAATATAAATTAAAACATAT
AGTATGGGCAAGCAGGGAGCTAGAACGATTCGCAGTTAATCCTGGCCTGTTAGAAACATCAGAAGGCTGT
AGACAAATACTGGGACAGCTACAACCATCCCTTCAGACAGGATCAGAAGAACTTAGATCATTATATAATA
CAGTAGCAACCCTCTATTGTGTGCATCAAAGGATAGAGATAAAAGACACCAAGGAAGCTTTAGACAAGAT
AGAGGAAGAGCAAAACAAAAGTAAGACCACCGCACAGCAAGCGGCCGCTGATCTTCAGACCTGGAGGAGG
AGATATGAGGGACAATTGGAGAAGTGAATTATATAAATATAAAGTAGTAAAAATTGAACCATTAGGAGTA
GCACCCACCAAGGCAAAGAGAAGAGTGGTGCAGAGAGAAAAAAGAGCAGTGGGAATAGGAGCTTTGTTCC
TTGGGTTCTTGGGAGCAGCAGGAAGCACTATGGGCGCAGCGTCAATGACGCTGACGGTACAGGCCAGACA
ATTATTGTCTGGTATAGTGCAGCAGCAGAACAATTTGCTGAGGGCTATTGAGGCGCAACAGCATCTGTTG
CAACTCACAGTCTGGGGCATCAAGCAGCTCCAGGCAAGAATCCTGGCTGTGGAAAGATACCTAAAGGATC
AACAGCTCCTGGGGATTTGGGGTTGCTCTGGAAAACTCATTTGCACCACTGCTGTGCCTTGGAATGCTAG
TTGGAGTAATAAATCTCTGGAACAGATTTGGAATCACACGACCTGGATGGAGTGGGACAGAGAAATTAAC
AATTACACAAGCTTAATACACTCCTTAATTGAAGAATCGCAAAACCAGCAAGAAAAGAATGAACAAGAAT
TATTGGAATTAGATAAATGGGCAAGTTTGTGGAATTGGTTTAACATAACAAATTGGCTGTGGTATATAAA
ATTATTCATAATGATAGTAGGAGGCTTGGTAGGTTTAAGAATAGTTTTTGCTGTACTTTCTATAGTGAAT
AGAGTTAGGCAGGGATATTCACCATTATCGTTTCAGACCCACCTCCCAACCCCGAGGGGACCCAGAGAGG
GCCTATTTCCCATGATTCCTTCATATTTGCATATACGATACAAGGCTGTTAGAGAGATAATTAGAATTAA
TTTGACTGTAAACACAAAGATATTAGTACAAAATACGTGACGTAGAAAGTAATAATTTCTTGGGTAGTTT
GCAGTTTTAAAATTATGTTTTAAAATGGACTATCATATGCTTACCGTAACTTGAAAGTATTTCGATTTCT
TGGCTTTATATATCTTGTGGAAAGGACGAAACACCGAATATTTATGAGCTAATACGGTTTTAGAGCTAGA
AATAGCAAGTTAAAATAAGGCTAGTCCGTTATCAACTTGAAAAAGTGGCACCGAGTCGGTGCTTTTTTAA
GCTTGGCGTAACTAGATCTTGAGACAAATGGCAGTATTCATCCACAATTTTAAAAGAAAAGGGGGGATTG
GGGGGTACAGTGCAGGGGAAAGAATAGTAGACATAATAGCAACAGACATACAAACTAAAGAATTACAAAA
ACAAATTACAAAAATTCAAAATTTTCGGGTTTATTACAGGGACAGCAGAGATCCACTTTGGCGCCGGCTC
GAGGGGG
Features (pLannotate 1.2.2; 29 found; start..end, strand, type, name):
     14..80      +  CDS            small t antigen (fragment): SV40 (simian virus 40) small t antigen
    106..317     +  promoter       EF-1α core promoter: core promoter for human elongation factor EF-1α
    318..1256    +  intron         EF-1α intron A: intron upstream of the start codon of human EF-1α
   1278..1877    +  CDS            PuroR (fragment): puromycin N-acetyltransferase; pac from Streptomyces; confers resistance to puromycin
   1893..2481    +  misc_feature   WPRE: woodchuck hepatitis virus posttranscriptional regulatory element
   2532..2551    +  misc_feature   cPPT/CTS (fragment): central polypurine tract and central termination sequence of HIV-1
   2553..2786    +  LTR            3' LTR (ΔU3): self-inactivating 3' long terminal repeat (LTR) from HIV-1
   2864..2985    +  polyA_signal   SV40 poly(A) signal: SV40 polyadenylation signal
   3025..3160    +  rep_origin     SV40 ori: SV40 origin of replication
   3181..3199    -  promoter       T7 promoter: promoter for bacteriophage T7 RNA polymerase
   3207..3362    +  CDS            lacZα (fragment): LacZα fragment of β-galactosidase; lacZ fragment
   3367..3795    +  rep_origin     f1 ori (sequence partly withheld): f1 bacteriophage origin of replication; arrow indicates direction of (+) strand synthesis
   3848..3952    +  promoter       AmpR promoter: bla
   3953..4813    +  CDS            AmpR: β-lactamase; bla; confers resistance to ampicillin, carbenicillin, and related antibiotics
   4984..5572    +  rep_origin     ori: high-copy-number ColE1/pMB1/pBR322/pUC origin of replication
   5755..5847    +  CDS            lacI (fragment): lac repressor; lacI; The lac repressor binds to the lac operator to inhibit transcription in E. coli. This inhibition can be relieved by adding lactose or isopropyl-β-D-thiogalactopyranoside (IPTG).
   5860..5881    +  protein_bind   CAP binding site: CAP binding activates transcription in the presence of cAMP. E. coli catabolite activator protein
   5896..5926    +  promoter       lac promoter: promoter for the E. coli lac operon
   5934..5950    +  protein_bind   lac operator: The lac repressor binds to the lac operator to inhibit transcription in E. coli. This inhibition can be relieved by adding lactose or isopropyl-β-D-thiogalactopyranoside (IPTG). lac repressor encoded by lacI
   5995..6013    +  promoter       T3 promoter: promoter for bacteriophage T3 RNA polymerase
   6041..6267    +  promoter       RSV promoter: Rous sarcoma virus enhancer/promoter
   6268..6448    +  LTR            5' LTR (truncated): truncated 5' long terminal repeat (LTR) from HIV-1
   6495..6620    +  misc_feature   HIV-1 Ψ: packaging signal of human immunodeficiency virus type 1
   6604..6967    +  CDS            HIV-1 gag (fragment): gag protein from human immunodeficiency virus 1; gag
   7113..7346    +  misc_feature   RRE: The Rev response element (RRE) of HIV-1 allows for Rev-dependent mRNA export from the nucleus to the cytoplasm.
   7723..7749    +  CDS            Rev (fragment): human immunodeficiency virus 1 (HIV-1) Rev protein; rev; enhances nuclear export of unspliced and incompletely spliced viral mRNAs
   7753..7993    +  promoter       U6 promoter: RNA polymerase III promoter for human U6 snRNA
   8023..8098    +  misc_RNA       gRNA scaffold: guide RNA scaffold for the Streptococcus pyogenes CRISPR/Cas9 system
   8154..8271    +  misc_feature   cPPT/CTS: central polypurine tract and central termination sequence of HIV-1
