[The description below was written by a language model from this plasmid's Addgene catalogue record and pLannotate feature annotations shown in this document.]
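Description:
MOK gRNA (BRDN0001145525) is a third-generation lentiviral guide RNA plasmid built on the lentiGuide-Puro backbone and designed to target the human kinase gene MOK (also known as RAGE or STK30). It is one clone from a human kinome gRNA collection. It is maintained in E. coli as a high-copy plasmid through a ColE1/pUC-type origin with ampicillin selection from the β-lactamase gene. The backbone also carries an f1 origin, an SV40 origin and remnants of lac and phage promoter elements that play no role in the payload.

The transfer cassette is framed by an RSV promoter fused to a truncated HIV-1 5' LTR and a self-inactivating ΔU3 3' LTR. The RSV promoter makes genomic RNA production Tat-independent, while the ΔU3 LTR disables LTR-driven transcription after integration. Between the LTRs lie the Ψ packaging signal with an adjoining gag fragment, the Rev response element for nuclear export of the full-length transcript, and a cPPT/CTS that aids nuclear import of the provirus. A human U6 RNA polymerase III promoter drives the 20-nucleotide MOK-specific spacer joined to the Streptococcus pyogenes Cas9 guide scaffold. Downstream, the EF-1α core promoter with its intron A expresses puromycin N-acetyltransferase for selecting transduced mammalian cells, followed by a WPRE to boost transcript expression.

The plasmid does not encode Cas9, so it is meant to be used with a separate Cas9 lentiviral vector or in cells that already express Cas9, typically for CRISPR knockout of MOK. The guide was designed against two MOK reference transcripts.
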