Addgene plasmid #75936: MOK gRNA (BRDN0001145525)
Purpose: 3rd generation lentiviral gRNA plasmid targeting human MOK
Depositing lab: John Doench & David Root. Depositing organization: Broad Institute. Publication: Optimized sgRNA design to maximize activity and minimize off-target effects of CRISPR-Cas9. Doench JG, Fusi N, Sullender M, Hegde M, Vaimberg EW, Donovan KF, Smith I, Tothova Z, Wilen C, Orchard R, Virgin HW, Listgarten J, Root DE. Nat Biotechnol. 2016 Jan 18. doi: 10.1038/nbt.3437. PubMed 26780180.
Backbone
  Vector backbone: lentiGuide-Puro
  Backbone manufacturer: Zhang Lab (Addgene plasmid # 52963)
  Vector type: Mammalian Expression, Lentiviral, CRISPR
  Selectable markers: Puromycin
Growth in bacteria
  Bacterial resistance: Ampicillin, 100 μg/mL
  Growth temperature: 37°C
  Growth strain: DH5alpha
  Copy number: High Copy
Gene/Insert
  Gene/Insert name: MOK (alt names: MOK; NM_001272011.1)
  gRNA/shRNA sequence: AATATTTATGAGCTAATACG
  Species: H. sapiens (human)
  Entrez Gene: MOK (a.k.a. RAGE, RAGE-1, RAGE1, STK30)
  Promoter: hU6
  Cloning method: Unknown
  Sequencing primers: 5′ U6-F; 3′ pS2-R
Terms and licenses: Academic/Nonprofit Terms; Industry Terms: Not Available to Industry
Depositor comments: The gRNA was designed to target the following Genbank reference sequence(s): NM_001272011.1,NM_014226.2. Note that this plasmid does NOT contain Cas9. It should be used in conjunction with lentiCas9-Blast (Addgene #52962) or otherwise with cell lines already expressing Cas9. Browse the full kinome gRNA library at http://www.addgene.org/pooled-library/broadgpp-human-kinome/ or visit http://www.broadinstitute.org/rnai/public/ for detailed protocols and information.
How to cite: MOK gRNA (BRDN0001145525) was a gift from John Doench & David Root (Addgene plasmid # 75936 ; http://n2t.net/addgene:75936 ; RRID:Addgene_75936)
