>Addgene plasmid #75936 | MOK gRNA (BRDN0001145525) | depositor partial sequence | sequence record 143396 | Target Sequence
AATATTTATGAGCTAATACG
