>Addgene plasmid #75936 | MOK gRNA (BRDN0001145525) | addgene partial sequence | sequence record 184859 | hU6-F
TACGTGACGTAGAAAGTAATAATTTCTTGGGTAGTTTGCAGTTTTAAAATTATGTTTTAAAATGGACTAT
CATATGCTTACCGTAACTTGAAAGTATTTCGATTTCTTGGCTTTATATATCTTGTGGAAAGGACGAAACA
CCGAATATTTATGAGCTAATACGGTTTTAGAGCTAGAAATAGCAAGTTAAAATAAGGCTAGTCCGTTATC
AACTTGAAAAAGTGGCACCGAGTCGGTGCTTTTTTAAGCTTGGCGTAACTAGATCTTGAGACAAATGGCA
GTATTCATCCACAATTTTAAAAGAAAAGGGGGGATTGGGGGGTACAGTGCAGGGGAAAGAATAGTAGACA
TAATAGCAACAGACATACAAACTAAAGAATTACAAAAACAAATTACAAAAATTCAAAATTTTCGGGTTTA
TTACAGGGACAGCAGAGATCCACTTTGGCGCCGGCTCGAGGGGGCCCGGGTGCAAAGATGGATAAAGTTT
TAAACAGAGAGGAATCTTTGCAGCTAATGGACCTTCTAGGTCTTGAAAGGAGTGGGAATTGGCTCCGGTG
CCCGTCAGTG
